>Addgene plasmid #119896 | pGEMT-NRTN | addgene full sequence | sequence record 232082 | Addgene NGS Result
AAATTGTAAGCGTTAATATTTTGTTAAAATTCGCGTTAAATTTTTGTTAAATCAGCTCATTTTTTAACCA
ATAGGCCGAAATCGGCAAAATCCCTTATAAATCAAAAGAATAGACCGAGATAGGGT
[37 nt withheld, positions 127-163]
AAAGAACGTGGACTCCAACGTCAAAGG
[49 nt withheld, positions 191-239]
T
[91 nt withheld, positions 241-331]
G
[124 nt withheld, positions 333-456]
CCATTCGCCATTCAGGCTGCGCAACTGTTGGGAAGGGCGATCGGTGCGGGCCTCTTCGCTATTACGCCAG
CTGGCGAAAGGGGGATGTGCTGCAAGGCGATTAAGTTGGGTAACGCCAGGGTTTTCCCAGTCACGACGTT
GTAAAACGACGGCCAGTGAATTGTAATACGACTCACTATAGGGCGAATTGGGCCCGACGTCGCATGCTCC
CGGCCGCCATGGCCGCGGGATTTCACACGCACGCGCACTCCCGCGCCGACAGCTCTTGCAGCGTGTGGTA
GCGGCTGTGCACGTCCAGGAAGGACACCTCGTCCTCATAGGCCGTCGGGCGACAACACGGGTGCGCCCGC
GCCCGCTCTCTGCGCACGCGCCTCCGCTGGCGCAGGCGCCGAAGGCCCAGGTCGTAGATGCGGATGGCCG
CCTCGCACGCGCCTGCGCAGTAGCGGAACAGCACGGTCTCATCCGACGTGTAGCCCAGGCCCAGCTCGCT
CACGCGCACCTCGAGCTCGCGCAGCCCACAAGGCCGAGCCCCCGGCCGCGCCCGCCGACGCCGGGGACCC
GCTCGACGGCGCGGTCCCGGGATGCGGGCAGCCCAGGGAGAAAGTTCTCGAAGCTCCACCGCGTCGGGGG
CGCCCTGGAGCAGAGCGCGATACTGGGCCAGGCGGGCGATGCGGGCGTCCAGGGTGCGTGGAGGGCGTCG
TAGCGGGGCAAGCGCGGGTCCCAGGCGGTGGCCCAAGAGCAGACCCTCCTGGCACATCCAGACAGATAGC
AGGGAGCTGCAGATGAGCGACACCAGGGCCGCTGCCTTCCAGCGCCTCATAATCACTAGTGCGGCCGCCT
GCAGGTCGACCATATGGGAGAGCTCCCAACGCGTTGGATGCATAGCTTGAGTATTCTATAGTGTCACCTA
AATAGCTTGGCGTAATCATGGTCATAGCTGTTTCCTGTGTGAAATTGTTATCCGCTCACAATTCCACACA
ACATACGAGCCGGAAGCATAAAGTGTAAAGCCTGGGGTGCCTAATGAGTGAGCTAACTCACATTAATTGC
GTTGCGCTCACTGCCCGCTTTCCAGTCGGGAAACCTGTCGTGCCAGCTGCATTAATGAATCGGCCAACGC
GCGGGGAGAGGCGGTTTGCGTATTGGGCGCTCTTCCGCTTCCTCGCTCACTGACTCGCTGCGCTCGGTCG
TTCGGCTGCGGCGAGCGGTATCAGCTCACTCAAAGGCGGTAATACGGTTATCCACAGAATCAGGGGATAA
CGCAGGAAAGAACATGTGAGCAAAAGGCCAGCAAAAGGCCAGGAACCGTAAAAAGGCCGCGTTGCTGGCG
TTTTTCCATAGGCTCCGCCCCCCTGACGAGCATCACAAAAATCGACGCTCAAGTCAGAGGTGGCGAAACC
CGACAGGACTATAAAGATACCAGGCGTTTCCCCCTGGAAGCTCCCTCGTGCGCTCTCCTGTTCCGACCCT
GCCGCTTACCGGATACCTGTCCGCCTTTCTCCCTTCGGGAAGCGTGGCGCTTTCTCATAGCTCACGCTGT
AGGTATCTCAGTTCGGTGTAGGTCGTTCGCTCCAAGCTGGGCTGTGTGCACGAACCCCCCGTTCAGCCCG
ACCGCTGCGCCTTATCCGGTAACTATCGTCTTGAGTCCAACCCGGTAAGACACGACTTATCGCCACTGGC
AGCAGCCACTGGTAACAGGATTAGCAGAGCGAGGTATGTAGGCGGTGCTACAGAGTTCTTGAAGTGGTGG
CCTAACTACGGCTACACTAGAAGAACAGTATTTGGTATCTGCGCTCTGCTGAAGCCAGTTACCTTCGGAA
AAAGAGTTGGTAGCTCTTGATCCGGCAAACAAACCACCGCTGGTAGCGGTGGTTTTTTTGTTTGCAAGCA
GCAGATTACGCGCAGAAAAAAAGGATCTCAAGAAGATCCTTTGATCTTTTCTACGGGGTCTGACGCTCAG
TGGAACGAAAACTCACGTTAAGGGATTTTGGTCATGAGATTATCAAAAAGGATCTTCACCTAGATCCTTT
TAAATTAAAAATGAAGTTTTAAATCAATCTAAAGTATATATGAGTAAACTTGGTCTGACAGTTACCAATG
CTTAATCAGTGAGGCACCTATCTCAGCGATCTGTCTATTTCGTTCATCCATAGTTGCCTGACTCCCCGTC
GTGTAGATAACTACGATACGGGAGGGCTTACCATCTGGCCCCAGTGCTGCAATGATACCGCGAGACCCAC
GCTCACCGGCTCCAGATTTATCAGCAATAAACCAGCCAGCCGGAAGGGCCGAGCGCAGAAGTGGTCCTGC
AACTTTATCCGCCTCCATCCAGTCTATTAATTGTTGCCGGGAAGCTAGAGTAAGTAGTTCGCCAGTTAAT
AGTTTGCGCAACGTTGTTGCCATTGCTACAGGCATCGTGGTGTCACGCTCGTCGTTTGGTATGGCTTCAT
TCAGCTCCGGTTCCCAACGATCAAGGCGAGTTACATGATCCCCCATGTTGTGCAAAAAAGCGGTTAGCTC
CTTCGGTCCTCCGATCGTTGTCAGAAGTAAGTTGGCCGCAGTGTTATCACTCATGGTTATGGCAGCACTG
CATAATTCTCTTACTGTCATGCCATCCGTAAGATGCTTTTCTGTGACTGGTGAGTACTCAACCAAGTCAT
TCTGAGAATAGTGTATGCGGCGACCGAGTTGCTCTTGCCCGGCGTCAATACGGGATAATACCGCGCCACA
TAGCAGAACTTTAAAAGTGCTCATCATTGGAAAACGTTCTTCGGGGCGAAAACTCTCAAGGATCTTACCG
CTGTTGAGATCCAGTTCGATGTAACCCACTCGTGCACCCAACTGATCTTCAGCATCTTTTACTTTCACCA
GCGTTTCTGGGTGAGCAAAAACAGGAAGGCAAAATGCCGCAAAAAAGGGAATAAGGGCGACACGGAAATG
TTGAATACTCATACTCTTCCTTTTTCAATATTATTGAAGCATTTATCAGGGTTATTGTCTCATGAGCGGA
TACATATTTGAATGTATTTAGAAAAATAAACAAATAGGGGTTCCGCGCACATTTCCCCGAAAAGTGCCAC
CTGATGCGGTGTGAAATACCGCACAGATGCGTAAGGAGAAAATACCGCATCAGG
Features (pLannotate 1.2.2; 14 found; start..end, strand, type, name):
     28..456     -  rep_origin     f1 ori (sequence partly withheld): f1 bacteriophage origin of replication; arrow indicates direction of (+) strand synthesis
    460..617     -  CDS            lacZα (fragment): LacZα fragment of β-galactosidase; lacZ fragment
    620..638     +  promoter       T7 promoter: promoter for bacteriophage T7 RNA polymerase
    692..1276    -  CDS            Nrtn: NRTN_MOUSE - Experimental evidence at protein level: Swiss-Prot protein existence level 1. Supports the survival of sympathetic neurons in culture. May regulate the development and maintenance of the CNS. Might control the size of non-neuronal cell population such as haemopoietic cells. From Mus musculus (Mouse).
   1286..1339    -  CDS            VESPI_VESMG (fragment): Experimental evidence at protein level: Swiss-Prot protein existence level 1. Shows contractile activity on isolated ileum smooth muscle. From Vespa magnifica (Hornet).
   1351..1369    -  promoter       SP6 promoter: promoter for bacteriophage SP6 RNA polymerase
   1411..1427    -  protein_bind   lac operator: The lac repressor binds to the lac operator to inhibit transcription in E. coli. This inhibition can be relieved by adding lactose or isopropyl-β-D-thiogalactopyranoside (IPTG). lac repressor encoded by lacI
   1435..1465    -  promoter       lac promoter: promoter for the E. coli lac operon
   1480..1501    -  protein_bind   CAP binding site: CAP binding activates transcription in the presence of cAMP. E. coli catabolite activator protein
   1514..1606    -  CDS            lacI (fragment): lac repressor; lacI; The lac repressor binds to the lac operator to inhibit transcription in E. coli. This inhibition can be relieved by adding lactose or isopropyl-β-D-thiogalactopyranoside (IPTG).
   1789..2377    -  rep_origin     ori: high-copy-number ColE1/pMB1/pBR322/pUC origin of replication
   2548..3408    -  CDS            AmpR: β-lactamase; bla; confers resistance to ampicillin, carbenicillin, and related antibiotics
   3409..3513    -  promoter       AmpR promoter: bla
   3540..3590    +  misc_feature   bom (fragment): basis of mobility region from pBR322
