[The description below was written by a language model from this plasmid's Addgene catalogue record and pLannotate feature annotations shown in this document.]
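Description:
pGEMT-NRTN is a bacterial cloning and in vitro transcription plasmid built on the pGEM-T TA-cloning backbone. It carries a mouse neurturin (Nrtn) fragment that serves as a template for in situ hybridization riboprobes. It is propagated in E. coli as a high-copy plasmid from a ColE1/pUC-type origin and selected with ampicillin through the β-lactamase gene and its native promoter. The backbone also contains an f1 phage origin for single-stranded DNA production. The annotated lac promoter, operator, CAP site and lacZα fragment are remnants of the blue/white screening cassette, which the insert interrupts.

The insert lies in the multiple cloning region between opposing T7 and SP6 bacteriophage promoters. The feature table annotates a Nrtn coding sequence of about 585 bp on the minus strand, while the T7 promoter reads on the plus strand. T7 transcription therefore runs against the coding orientation and gives antisense RNA, matching the depositor's note that T7 is used to make the antisense probe. SP6 would give the sense strand, which could in principle serve as a control. The depositor describes the probe as roughly 1 kb, but the interval between the two promoters in the 3,590 nt sequenced record is closer to 700 bp, so the annotated sequence suggests a somewhat shorter transcript. A short hit to a hornet peptide next to the insert is almost certainly a spurious annotation match rather than a designed element. The cloning method is not recorded.

The plasmid has no eukaryotic promoter or expression elements. Its stated purpose is to generate labelled probes that detect Nrtn mRNA in mouse tissue, and it was deposited with work on RET signaling in mechanoreceptor neurons.
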