Addgene plasmid #119896: pGEMT-NRTN
Purpose: Mouse NRTN In situ hybridization probe
Depositing lab: Wenqin Luo. Depositing organization: University of Pennsylvania. Publication: Cis and trans RET signaling control the survival and central projection growth of rapidly adapting mechanoreceptors. Fleming MS, Vysochan A, Paixao S, Niu J, Klein R, Savitt JM, Luo W. Elife. 2015 Apr 2;4:e06828. doi: 10.7554/eLife.06828. PubMed 25838128.
Backbone
  Vector backbone: pGEM-T
  Backbone manufacturer: Promega
  Backbone size w/o insert (bp): 3000
  Vector type: in situ hybridization probe
Growth in bacteria
  Bacterial resistance: Ampicillin, 100 μg/mL
  Growth temperature: 37°C
  Growth strain: DH5alpha
  Copy number: High Copy
Gene/Insert
  Gene/Insert name: neurturin probe (alt name: Nrtn)
  Species: M. musculus (mouse)
  Entrez Gene: Nrtn (a.k.a. NTN)
  Cloning method: Unknown
  Sequencing primers: 5′ SP6; 3′ T7
Terms and licenses: Academic/Nonprofit Terms; Industry Terms: Not Available to Industry
Depositor comments: This plasmid can be used to generate an in situ hybridization antisense probe for mouse NRTN, using T7 to transcribe the ~1kb probe.
How to cite: pGEMT-NRTN was a gift from Wenqin Luo (Addgene plasmid # 119896 ; http://n2t.net/addgene:119896 ; RRID:Addgene_119896)
